Addgene plasmid #17524: pBRIT Pax7 N281
Depositing lab: Michael Rudnicki. Depositing organization: Ottawa Hospital Research Institute. Publication: Pax7 activates myogenic genes by recruitment of a histone methyltransferase complex. McKinnell IW, Ishibashi J, Le Grand F, Punch VG, Addicks GC, Greenblatt JF, Dilworth FJ, Rudnicki MA. Nat Cell Biol. 2008 Jan . 10(1):77-84. 10.1038/ncb1671 PubMed 18066051.
Backbone
  Vector backbone: pBRIT-LoxP-HA/FLAG-puro
  Backbone size w/o insert (bp): 5200
  Vector type: Mammalian Expression, Retroviral, Cre/Lox
  Selectable markers: Puromycin
Growth in bacteria
  Bacterial resistance: Ampicillin, 100 μg/mL
  Growth temperature: 37°C
  Growth strain: DH5alpha
  Copy number: High Copy
Gene/Insert
  Gene/Insert name: Pax7
  Species: M. musculus (mouse)
  Insert size (bp): 840
  Mutation: N-terminal 281 amino acids
  Entrez Gene: Pax7 (a.k.a. Pax-7)
  Tag / fusion protein: FLAG (C terminal on backbone)
  Cloning method: Restriction Enzyme; 5′ cloning site BamHI (not destroyed); 3′ cloning site XhoI (not destroyed)
  Sequencing primers: 5′ pBABE5'; 3′ pBABE3'
Terms and licenses: Academic/Nonprofit Terms; Industry Terms: Not Available to Industry
How to cite: pBRIT Pax7 N281 was a gift from Michael Rudnicki (Addgene plasmid # 17524 ; http://n2t.net/addgene:17524 ; RRID:Addgene_17524)
