[The description below was written by a language model from this plasmid's Addgene catalogue record.]
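Description:
pBRIT Pax7 N281 is a retroviral mammalian expression plasmid built on the pBRIT-LoxP-HA/FLAG-puro backbone (about 5.2 kb without insert) and classified as a Cre/Lox vector. It is propagated in E. coli as a high-copy plasmid under ampicillin selection, and transduced or transfected mammalian cells can be selected with puromycin. The use of pBABE-type sequencing primers suggests a pBABE-related retroviral architecture. No feature table is available, however, so the promoter driving the insert, the origin of replication, the LTR and packaging elements, and the exact placement of the loxP site(s) are not stated in the record.

The payload is a truncated mouse Pax7 coding sequence of roughly 840 bp, encoding the N-terminal 281 amino acids of this paired-box transcription factor. It was inserted between BamHI and XhoI sites, both of which are retained. The fragment is fused in frame to a C-terminal FLAG tag supplied by the backbone. The backbone name also indicates an HA epitope, although only FLAG is listed as the tag for this construct. The epitope tag allows detection and affinity purification of the truncated protein. The loxP element in the backbone presumably permits Cre-mediated excision of integrated proviral sequence, but the record does not detail this.

The construct is associated with work showing that Pax7 activates myogenic genes by recruiting a histone methyltransferase complex. As a deletion variant, it is suited to stable retroviral expression of a tagged Pax7 fragment, for example to map which regions of the protein are needed for protein interactions or target gene activation.
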