>Addgene plasmid #17524 | pBRIT Pax7 N281 | depositor partial sequence | sequence record 8662 | Author sequence
TGCGTCTGTACTAGTAGCTACTAGCTCGTATCTGGCGGACCCGTGGTGGAACTGACGAGTTCTGAACANC
GGGCGCAACCNTGGGAGACGTCCCAGGGACTTTGGGGCCGTTTTTGTGGCCCGACCTGAGGAAGGGAGTC
GATGTGGAATCCGACCCCGTCAGGATATGTGGTTCTGGTAGGAGACGAGAACCTAAAACAGTTCCCGCCT
CCGTCTGAATTTTTGCTTTCGGTTTGGAACCGAAGCCGCGCGTCTTGTCTGCTGCAGCGCTGCAGCATCG
TTCTGTGTTGTCTCTGTCTGACTGTGTTTCTGTATTTGTCTGAAAATTAGGGCCAGACTGTTACCACTCC
CTTAAGTTTGACCTTAGGTCACTGGAAAGATGTCGAGCGGATCGCTCACAACCAGTCGGTAGATGTCAAG
AAGAGACGTTGGGTTACCTTCTGCTCTGCAGAATGGCCAACCTTTAACGTCGGATGGCCGCGAGACGGCA
CCTTTAACCGAGACCTCATCACCCAGGTTAAGATCAAGGTCTTTTCACCTGGCCCGCATGGACACCCAGA
CCAGGTCCCCTACATCGTGACCTGGGAAGCCTTGGCTTTTGACCCCCCTCCCTGGGTCAAGCCCTTTGTA
CACCCTAAGCCTCCGCCTCCTCTTCCTCCATCCGCCCCGTCTCTCCCCCTTGAACCTCCTCGTTCGACCC
CGCCTCGATCCTCCCTTTATCCAGCCCTCACTCCTTCTCTAGGCGCCGGCCGGATCTATAACTTCGTATA
ATGTATGCTATACGAAGTTATGGATCTAATTAACCCTCACTAAAGGGAACAAAAGCTGGAGCTCCACCGC
GGTGGCGGCCGCTCTAGCCCGGGCGGATCCGCCACCATGGCGGCGCTGCCCGGCGCGGTCCCCAGGATGA
TGAGACCCGGCCCGGGGCAGAACTACCCGCGCACCGGCTTCCCCCTGGAAGTGTCCACCCCTCTTGGCCA
AGGCCGGGTCAATCAGCTTGGTGGGGTCTTCATCAATGGTCGACCCCTGCCGAACCACATCCGTCACAAG
ATAGTGGAAATGGCCCACCATGGCATCCGGCCCTGCGTCATCTCCCGTCAGCTCCGTGTTTCTCATGGTT
GTGTCTCCAAGATTCTGTGCCGATATCAGGAGACTGGGTCCATCCGGCCCGGGGCTATCGGAGGCAGCAA
GCCCAGACAGGTGGCGACTCCGGATGTGGAGAAAAAGATTGAGGAGTATAAGAGAGAGAACCCCGGGATG
TTCAGCTGGGAAATCCGGGACCGGCTGCTGAAGGACGGTCACTGCGACCGAAGCACGGTGCCCTCAGTGA
GTTCGATTAGCCGAGTGCTCAGAATCAAGTTCGGGAAGAAAGAGGACGACGAGGAAGGAGACAAGAAAGA
AGAAGATGGCGAGAAGAAAGCCAAACACAGCATCGATGGCATCCTGGGCGACAAAGGGAACCGTCTGGAT
GAGGGCTCAGATGTGGAATCAGAACCCGACCTCCCCCTGAAGCGCAAGCAGCGCCGCAGTCGGACCACGT
TCACAGCCGAGCAGCTGGAGGAGCTAGAGAAGGCCTTTGAGAGGACCCACTACCCGGACATCTACACCCG
GGAGGAGCTGGCACAGAGGACCAAGCTCACGGAGGCACGCGTCCAGGTCTGGTTCAGTAACCGGCGTGCC
CGCTGGCGCAAGCAGGCAGGAGCTAACCAGCTGGCCGCCCTCGAGGACTACAAGGATGACGATGACAAGG
ATTACAAAGACGACGATGATAAGGACTATAAGGATGATGACGACAAATAATAGTCTAGAGATCCATAACT
TCGTATAATGTATGCTATACGAAGTTATCTCGACCCTGTGGAATGTGTGTCAGTTAGGGTGTGGAAAGTC
CCCAGGCTCCCCAGCAGGCAGAAGTATGCAAAGCATGCATCTCAATTAGTCAGCAACCAGGTGTGGAAAG
TCCCCAGGCTCCCCAGCAGGCAGAAGTATGCAAAGCATGCATCTCAATTAGTCAGCAACCATAGTCCCGC
CCCTAACTCCGCCCATCCCGCCCCTAACTCCGCCCAGTTCCGCCCATTCTCCGCCCCATGGCTGACTAAT
TTTTTTTATTTATGCAGAGGCCGAGGCCGCCTCGGCCTCTGAGCTATTCCAGAAGTAGTGAGGAGGCTTT
TTTGGAGGCCTAGGCTTTTGCAAAAAGCTTACCATGACCGAGTACAAGCCCACGGTGCGCCTCGCCACCC
GCGACGACGTCCCCAGGGCCGTACGCACCCTCGCCGCCGCGTTCGCCGACTACCCCGCCACGCGCCACAC
CGTCGATCCGGACCGCCACATCGAGCGGGTCACCGAGCTGCAAGAACTCTTCCTCACGCGCGTCGGGCTC
GACATCGGCAAGGTGTGGGTCGCGGACGACGGCGCCGCGGTGGCGGTCTGGACCACGCCGGAGAGCGTCG
AAGCGGGGGCGGTGTTCGCCGAGATCGGCCCGCGCATGGCCGAGTTGAGCGGTTCCCGGCTGGCCGCGCA
GCAACAGATGGAAGGCCTCCTGGCGCCGCACCGGCCCAAGGAGCCCGCGTGGTTCCTGGCCACCGTCGGC
GTCTCGCCCGACCACCAGGGCAAGGGTCTGGGCAGCGCCGTCGTGCTCCCCGGAGTGGAGGCGGCCGAGC
GCGCCGGGGTGCCCGCCTTCCTGGAGACCTCCGCGCCCCGCAACCTCCCCTTCTACGAGCGGCTCGGCTT
CACCGTCACCGCCGACGTCGAGGTGCCCGAAGGACCGCGCACCTGGTGCATGACCCGCAAGCCCGGTGCC
TGANNNNNNNNNNNNNNNNNNNNNNNNNNNNNNNNNNNNNNNNNNNNNNNNNATCGATAAAATAAAAGAT
TTTATTTAGTCTCCAGAAAAAGGGGGGAATGAAAGACCCCACCTGTAGGTTTGGCAAGCTAGCTTAAGTA
ACGCCATTTTGCAAGGCATGGAAAAAATACATAACTGAGAATAGAGAAGTTCAGATCAGGTCAGGAACAG
ATGGAACAGCTGAATATGGGCCAAACAGGATATCTGTGGTAAGCAGTTCCTGCCCGGCTCAGGGCCAAGA
ACAGATGGAACAGCTGAATATGGGCCAACAGAATATCTGTGGTAAGCAGTTCCTGCCCCGGCTCAGGGCC
AAGAACAGATGGTCCCCAAATGCGGTCCAGCCCTCAGCAGTTTCTAGAGAACATCAGATGTTTCCAGGGT
GCCCAAGACTGAATGACCTGTGCTATGACTACATCAGAGC
