>Addgene plasmid #17524 | pBRIT Pax7 N281 | addgene partial sequence | sequence record 23358 | 17524 with pBABE 5'
CATACATTATACGAAGTTATGGATCTCTAGACTATTATTTGTCGTCATCATCCTTATAGTCCTTATCATC
GTCGTCTTTGTAATCCTTGTCATCGTCATCCTTGTAGTCCTCGAGGGCGGCCAGCTGGTTAGCTCCTGCC
TGCTTGCGCCAGCGGGCACGCCGGTTACTGAACCAGACCTGGACGCGTGCCTCCGTGAGCTTGGTCCTCT
GTGCCAGCTCCTCCCGGGTGTAGATGTCCGGGTAGTGGGTCCTCTCAAAGGCCTTCTCTAGCTCCTCCAG
CTGCTCGGCTGTGAACGTGGTCCGACTGCGGCGCTGCTTGCGCTTCAGGGGGAGGTCGGGTTCTGATTCC
ACATCTGAGCCCTCATCCAGACGGTTCCCTTTGTCGCCCAGGATGCCATCGATGCTGTGTTTGGCTTTCT
TCTCGCCATCTTCTTCTTTCTTGTCTCCTTCCTCGTCGTCCTCTTTCTTCCCGAACTTGATTCTGAGCAC
TCGGCTAATCGAACTCACTGAGGGCACCGTGCTTCGGTCGCAGTGACCGTCCTTCAGCAGCCGGTCCCGG
ATTTCCCAGCTGAACATCCCGGGGTTCTCTCTCTTATACTCCTCAATCTTTTTCTCCACATCCGGAGTCG
CCACCTGTCTGGGCTTGCTGCCTCCGATAGCCCCGGGCCGGATGGACCCAGTCTCCTGATATCGGCACAG
AATCTTGGAGACACAACCATGAGAAACACGG
